Addgene plasmid #196974: pGEX-6p-1_GST-DmKHC[1-421]_1xmNeonGreen
Purpose: Bacterial expression plasmid for GST-based purification of Drosophila melanogaster kinesin heavy chain [1-421] with C-terminal mNeonGreen tag and cleavable N-terminal GST tag
Depositing lab: Lukas Kapitein. Depositing organization: Utrecht University. Publication: Self-assembly of pericentriolar material in interphase cells lacking centrioles. Chen F, Wu J, Iwanski MK, Jurriens D, Sandron A, Pasolli M, Puma G, Kromhout JZ, Yang C, Nijenhuis W, Kapitein LC, Berger F, Akhmanova A. Elife. 2022 Jul 5;11:e77892. doi: 10.7554/eLife.77892. PubMed 35787744.
Backbone
  Vector backbone: pGEX-6p-1
  Backbone size w/o insert (bp): 4944
  Total vector size (bp): 6924
  Vector type: Bacterial Expression
Growth in bacteria
  Bacterial resistance: Ampicillin, 100 μg/mL
  Growth temperature: 37°C
  Growth strain: DH5alpha
  Growth instructions: Purification from BL21. Induce protein expression with IPTG. After induction, grow at 18 degrees C.
  Copy number: Unknown
Gene/Insert
  Gene/Insert name: Kinesin Heavy Chain (alt name: KHC, Khc, kinesin-1)
  Species: D. melanogaster (fly)
  Insert size (bp): 1980
  Entrez Gene: Khc (a.k.a. Dmel_CG7765, 2R6, CG7765, DK, DKH, Dm KHC, DmK, DmKHC, Dmel\CG7765, Dmkin, KHC, KIF 5A, KIF5, KIF5B, KIN, Kif5, Kin, Kin-1, Kinesin, Kinesin-1, khc, kin, kinesin, kinesin-1, l(2)W12, l(2)k13219, l(2)k13314, l(2R)W12, pgs)
  Promoter: tac
  Tag / fusion protein: GST (N terminal on insert); mNeonGreen (C terminal on insert)
  Cloning method: Gibson Cloning
  Sequencing primers: 5′ GGCAAGCCACGTTTGGTG; 3′ GGAGCTGCATGTGTCAGAGG
Terms and licenses: Academic/Nonprofit Terms; Industry Terms: Not Available to Industry
How to cite: pGEX-6p-1_GST-DmKHC[1-421]_1xmNeonGreen was a gift from Lukas Kapitein (Addgene plasmid # 196974 ; http://n2t.net/addgene:196974 ; RRID:Addgene_196974)
