[The description below was written by a language model from this plasmid's Addgene catalogue record and pLannotate feature annotations shown in this document.]
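Description:
pGEX-6p-1_GST-DmKHC[1-421]_1xmNeonGreen is a 6.9 kb bacterial expression plasmid built on the pGEX-6p-1 backbone for producing a fluorescently labelled, truncated kinesin-1 motor in E. coli. It replicates from a ColE1/pMB1-type origin and is selected with ampicillin through the β-lactamase gene (AmpR) and its own promoter. The backbone also carries a lacI cassette, so the plasmid supplies its own lac repressor. Annotated remnants of lacZα, rop, bom and an E. coli yciV fragment are backbone leftovers, not functional parts of the payload.

The expression unit is driven by the strong hybrid tac promoter followed by a lac operator. Transcription is therefore held off by LacI and switched on with IPTG. The single open reading frame starts with Schistosoma japonicum glutathione S-transferase, continues with residues 1–421 of Drosophila melanogaster kinesin heavy chain (Khc), and ends with one copy of the monomeric green/yellow fluorescent protein mNeonGreen. The roughly 2 kb insert was introduced by Gibson assembly.

The record describes the N-terminal GST tag as cleavable. No cleavage site is annotated in the feature table, but the short gap between the GST and Khc coding regions fits the protease recognition linker typical of the pGEX-6P series. GST allows capture on glutathione resin, after which the tag can be removed to release KHC[1-421]-mNeonGreen.

The stated purpose is GST-based purification of this protein, with expression carried out in a BL21-type strain. The record gives no specific downstream application. A purified fluorescent motor fragment of this kind would suit in vitro or imaging-based microtubule work.
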