Features (pLannotate 1.2.2; 18 found; start..end, strand, type, name):
    183..211     +  promoter       tac promoter: strong E. coli promoter; hybrid between the trp and lac UV5 promoters
    219..235     +  protein_bind   lac operator: The lac repressor binds to the lac operator to inhibit transcription in E. coli. This inhibition can be relieved by adding lactose or isopropyl-β-D-thiogalactopyranoside (IPTG). lac repressor encoded by lacI
    258..912     +  CDS            GST (fragment): glutathione S-transferase from Schistosoma japonicum
    951..2213    +  CDS            Khc (fragment): KINH_DROME - Also known as kin. Experimental evidence at protein level: Swiss-Prot protein existence level 1. Kinesin is a microtubule-associated force-producing protein that may play a role in organelle transport. Milt and Miro form an essential protein complex that links Khc to mitochondria for light chain-independent, anterograde transport of mitochondria. From Drosophila melanogaster (Fruit fly).
   2220..2927    +  CDS            mNeonGreen: mNeonGreen is a basic (constitutively fluorescent) green/yellow fluorescent protein published in 2013, derived from Branchiostoma lanceolatum. It is reported to be a very rapidly-maturing monomer with moderate acid sensitivity.
   2941..2980    +  CDS            rop (fragment): Rop protein, which maintains plasmids at low copy number; rop
   3082..3122    +  misc_feature   bom (fragment): basis of mobility region from pBR322
   3227..3331    +  promoter       AmpR promoter: bla
   3332..4192    +  CDS            AmpR: β-lactamase; bla; confers resistance to ampicillin, carbenicillin, and related antibiotics
   4363..4951    +  rep_origin     ori: high-copy-number ColE1/pMB1/pBR322/pUC origin of replication
   5137..5188    -  misc_feature   bom (fragment): basis of mobility region from pBR322
   5195..5272    +  promoter       lacI promoter: lacI
   5273..6355    +  CDS            lacI: lac repressor; lacI; The lac repressor binds to the lac operator to inhibit transcription in E. coli. This inhibition can be relieved by adding lactose or isopropyl-β-D-thiogalactopyranoside (IPTG).
   6368..6389    +  protein_bind   CAP binding site: CAP binding activates transcription in the presence of cAMP. E. coli catabolite activator protein
   6404..6434    +  promoter       lac promoter: promoter for the E. coli lac operon
   6442..6458    +  protein_bind   lac operator: The lac repressor binds to the lac operator to inhibit transcription in E. coli. This inhibition can be relieved by adding lactose or isopropyl-β-D-thiogalactopyranoside (IPTG). lac repressor encoded by lacI
   6478..6651    +  CDS            lacZα: LacZα fragment of β-galactosidase; lacZ fragment
   6915..107     -  CDS            yciV (fragment) (across the origin): RNAAM_ECOLI - Also known as trpH From Escherichia coli (strain K12).
>Addgene plasmid #196974 | pGEX-6p-1_GST-DmKHC[1-421]_1xmNeonGreen | addgene full sequence | sequence record 388923 | Addgene NGS Result
AGCTTATCGACTGCACGGTGCACCAATGCTTCTGGCGTCAGGCAGCCATCGGAAGCTGTGGTATGGCTGT
GCAGGTCGTAAATCACTGCATAATTCGTGTCGCTCAAGGCGCACTCCCGTTCTGGATAATGTTTTTTGCG
CCGACATCATAACGGTTCTGGCAAATATTCTGAAATGAGCTGTTGACAATTAATCATCGGCTCGTATAAT
GTGTGGAATTGTGAGCGGATAACAATTTCACACAGGAAACAGTATTCATGTCCCCTATACTAGGTTATTG
GAAAATTAAGGGCCTTGTGCAACCCACTCGACTTCTTTTGGAATATCTTGAAGAAAAATATGAAGAGCAT
TTGTATGAGCGCGATGAAGGTGATAAATGGCGAAACAAAAAGTTTGAATTGGGTTTGGAGTTTCCCAATC
TTCCTTATTATATTGATGGTGATGTTAAATTAACACAGTCTATGGCCATCATACGTTATATAGCTGACAA
GCACAACATGTTGGGTAGTTGTCCAAAAGAGCGTGCAGAGATTTCAATGCTTGAAGGAGCGGTTTTGGAT
ATTAGATACGGTGTTTCGAGAATTGCATATAGTAAAGACTTTGAAACTCTCAAAGTTGATTTTCTTAGCA
AGCTACCTGAAATGCTGAAAATGTTCGAAGATCGTTTATGTCATAAAACATATTTAAATGGTGATCATGT
AACCCATCCTGACTTCATGTTGTATGACGCTCTTGATGTTGTTTTATACATGGACCCAATGTGCCTGGAT
GCGTTCCCAAAATTAGTTTGTTTTAAAAAACGTATTGAAGCTATCCCACAAATTGATAAGTACTTGAAAT
CCAGCAAGTATATAGCATGGCCTTTGCAGGGCTGGCAAGCCACGTTTGGTGGTGGCGACCATCCTCCAAA
ATCGGATCTGGAAGTTCTGTTCCAGGGGCCCCTGGGATCCATGAGCGCAGAACGAGAAATTCCAGCCGAG
GACAGCATCAAAGTGGTCTGCCGATTCCGACCGCTGAACGACAGCGAAGAGAAGGCCGGCTCCAAGTTCG
TGGTCAAGTTCCCCAACAATGTGGAGGAGAACTGCATATCCATAGCGGGCAAGGTGTATTTGTTCGACAA
GGTCTTCAAACCGAATGCATCCCAGGAAAAGGTCTACAATGAGGCGGCCAAGTCCATTGTTACGGATGTC
CTGGCCGGGTACAATGGAACGATATTCGCATACGGTCAGACGTCCTCCGGAAAAACGCATACGATGGAGG
GCGTGATCGGGGACTCCGTAAAACAGGGTATCATACCTAGGATCGTCAACGACATTTTCAATCACATCTA
CGCGATGGAGGTGAACCTGGAGTTTCACATCAAGGTCTCCTACTACGAGATCTACATGGACAAGATTCGA
GATCTGTTGGACGTCTCCAAGGTGAACCTTAGTGTGCACGAGGATAAGAACCGGGTGCCGTACGTCAAGG
GCGCTACGGAACGGTTCGTCTCGTCGCCGGAGGATGTTTTCGAGGTGATCGAGGAGGGCAAATCCAATCG
TCACATCGCTGTGACAAACATGAACGAGCATTCTTCGCGATCCCACTCAGTATTCCTTATCAATGTGAAG
CAGGAGAACCTGGAGAACCAGAAGAAACTATCCGGCAAACTCTACCTGGTGGATTTGGCCGGATCCGAGA
AGGTTTCCAAGACTGGAGCGGAGGGAACCGTTCTTGATGAAGCCAAGAACATCAACAAGTCGCTGTCGGC
CTTGGGCAACGTAATTTCTGCCCTGGCGGACGGAAACAAAACGCACATCCCCTACCGTGATTCCAAGCTA
ACGCGCATCCTGCAGGAGTCGCTGGGAGGCAACGCACGCACAACCATCGTCATCTGCTGCTCTCCAGCCA
GTTTCAACGAATCTGAAACGAAGTCAACGCTGGACTTCGGTCGTAGAGCCAAGACAGTGAAGAACGTGGT
CTGCGTTAACGAGGAGCTTACTGCCGAGGAATGGAAGCGACGCTATGAAAAGGAGAAGGAAAAGAACGCC
CGACTAAAGGGTAAGGTGGAGAAGCTTGAGATCGAGCTTGCGCGCTGGAGAGCGGGTGAAACTGTTAAGG
CGGAGGAGCAAATCAACATGGAGGATCTCATGGAGGCAAGCACGCCCAACCTGGAAGTGGAGGCAGCACA
GACGGCGGCGGCCGAGGCCGCTTTGGCCGCCCAGCGAACGGCTGAATTCATGGTGAGCAAGGGCGAGGAG
GATAACATGGCCTCTCTCCCAGCGACACATGAGTTACACATCTTTGGCTCCATCAACGGTGTGGACTTTG
ACATGGTGGGTCAGGGCACCGGCAATCCAAATGATGGTTATGAGGAGTTAAACCTGAAGTCCACCAAGGG
TGACCTCCAGTTCTCCCCCTGGATTCTGGTCCCTCATATCGGGTATGGCTTCCATCAGTACCTGCCCTAC
CCTGACGGGATGTCGCCTTTCCAGGCCGCCATGGTAGATGGCTCCGGATACCAAGTCCATCGCACAATGC
AGTTTGAAGATGGTGCCTCCCTTACTGTTAACTACCGCTACACCTACGAGGGAAGCCACATCAAAGGAGA
GGCCCAGGTGAAGGGGACTGGTTTCCCTGCTGACGGTCCTGTGATGACCAACTCGCTGACCGCTGCGGAC
TGGTGCAGGTCGAAGAAGACTTACCCCAACGACAAAACCATCATCAGTACCTTTAAGTGGAGTTACACCA
CTGGAAATGGCAAGCGCTACCGGAGCACTGCGCGGACCACCTACACCTTTGCCAAGCCAATGGCGGCTAA
CTATCTGAAGAACCAGCCGATGTACGTGTTCCGTAAGACGGAGCTCAAGCACTCCAAGACCGAGCTCAAC
TTCAAGGAGTGGCAAAAGGCCTTTACCGATGTGATGGGCATGGACGAGCTGTACAAGTGACTCGAGCGAT
CTGCCTCGCGCGTTTCGGTGATGACGGTGAAAACCTCTGACACATGCAGCTCCCGGAGACGGTCACAGCT
TGTCTGTAAGCGGATGCCGGGAGCAGACAAGCCCGTCAGGGCGCGTCAGCGGGTGTTGGCGGGTGTCGGG
GCGCAGCCATGACCCAGTCACGTAGCGATAGCGGAGTGTATAATTCTTGAAGACGAAAGGGCCTCGTGAT
ACGCCTATTTTTATAGGTTAATGTCATGATAATAATGGTTTCTTAGACGTCAGGTGGCACTTTTCGGGGA
AATGTGCGCGGAACCCCTATTTGTTTATTTTTCTAAATACATTCAAATATGTATCCGCTCATGAGACAAT
AACCCTGATAAATGCTTCAATAATATTGAAAAAGGAAGAGTATGAGTATTCAACATTTCCGTGTCGCCCT
TATTCCCTTTTTTGCGGCATTTTGCCTTCCTGTTTTTGCTCACCCAGAAACGCTGGTGAAAGTAAAAGAT
GCTGAAGATCAGTTGGGTGCACGAGTGGGTTACATCGAACTGGATCTCAACAGCGGTAAGATCCTTGAGA
GTTTTCGCCCCGAAGAACGTTTTCCAATGATGAGCACTTTTAAAGTTCTGCTATGTGGCGCGGTATTATC
CCGTGTTGACGCCGGGCAAGAGCAACTCGGTCGCCGCATACACTATTCTCAGAATGACTTGGTTGAGTAC
TCACCAGTCACAGAAAAGCATCTTACGGATGGCATGACAGTAAGAGAATTATGCAGTGCTGCCATAACCA
TGAGTGATAACACTGCGGCCAACTTACTTCTGACAACGATCGGAGGACCGAAGGAGCTAACCGCTTTTTT
GCACAACATGGGGGATCATGTAACTCGCCTTGATCGTTGGGAACCGGAGCTGAATGAAGCCATACCAAAC
GACGAGCGTGACACCACGATGCCTGCAGCAATGGCAACAACGTTGCGCAAACTATTAACTGGCGAACTAC
TTACTCTAGCTTCCCGGCAACAATTAATAGACTGGATGGAGGCGGATAAAGTTGCAGGACCACTTCTGCG
CTCGGCCCTTCCGGCTGGCTGGTTTATTGCTGATAAATCTGGAGCCGGTGAGCGTGGGTCTCGCGGTATC
ATTGCAGCACTGGGGCCAGATGGTAAGCCCTCCCGTATCGTAGTTATCTACACGACGGGGAGTCAGGCAA
CTATGGATGAACGAAATAGACAGATCGCTGAGATAGGTGCCTCACTGATTAAGCATTGGTAACTGTCAGA
CCAAGTTTACTCATATATACTTTAGATTGATTTAAAACTTCATTTTTAATTTAAAAGGATCTAGGTGAAG
ATCCTTTTTGATAATCTCATGACCAAAATCCCTTAACGTGAGTTTTCGTTCCACTGAGCGTCAGACCCCG
TAGAAAAGATCAAAGGATCTTCTTGAGATCCTTTTTTTCTGCGCGTAATCTGCTGCTTGCAAACAAAAAA
ACCACCGCTACCAGCGGTGGTTTGTTTGCCGGATCAAGAGCTACCAACTCTTTTTCCGAAGGTAACTGGC
TTCAGCAGAGCGCAGATACCAAATACTGTCCTTCTAGTGTAGCCGTAGTTAGGCCACCACTTCAAGAACT
CTGTAGCACCGCCTACATACCTCGCTCTGCTAATCCTGTTACCAGTGGCTGCTGCCAGTGGCGATAAGTC
GTGTCTTACCGGGTTGGACTCAAGACGATAGTTACCGGATAAGGCGCAGCGGTCGGGCTGAACGGGGGGT
TCGTGCACACAGCCCAGCTTGGAGCGAACGACCTACACCGAACTGAGATACCTACAGCGTGAGCTATGAG
AAAGCGCCACGCTTCCCGAAGGGAGAAAGGCGGACAGGTATCCGGTAAGCGGCAGGGTCGGAACAGGAGA
GCGCACGAGGGAGCTTCCAGGGGGAAACGCCTGGTATCTTTATAGTCCTGTCGGGTTTCGCCACCTCTGA
CTTGAGCGTCGATTTTTGTGATGCTCGTCAGGGGGGCGGAGCCTATGGAAAAACGCCAGCAACGCGGCCT
TTTTACGGTTCCTGGCCTTTTGCTGGCCTTTTGCTCACATGTTCTTTCCTGCGTTATCCCCTGATTCTGT
GGATAACCGTATTACCGCCTTTGAGTGAGCTGATACCGCTCGCCGCAGCCGAACGACCGAGCGCAGCGAG
TCAGTGAGCGAGGAAGCGGAAGAGCGCCTGATGCGGTATTTTCTCCTTACGCATCTGTGCGGTATTTCAC
ACCGCATAAATTCCGACACCATCGAATGGCGCAAAACCTTTCGCGGTATGGCATGATAGCGCCCGGAAGA
GAGTCAATTCAGGGTGGTGAATGTGAAACCAGTAACGTTATACGATGTCGCAGAGTATGCCGGTGTCTCT
TATCAGACCGTTTCCCGCGTGGTGAACCAGGCCAGCCACGTTTCTGCGAAAACGCGGGAAAAAGTGGAAG
CGGCGATGGCGGAGCTGAATTACATTCCCAACCGCGTGGCACAACAACTGGCGGGCAAACAGTCGTTGCT
GATTGGCGTTGCCACCTCCAGTCTGGCCCTGCACGCGCCGTCGCAAATTGTCGCGGCGATTAAATCTCGC
GCCGATCAACTGGGTGCCAGCGTGGTGGTGTCGATGGTAGAACGAAGCGGCGTCGAAGCCTGTAAAGCGG
CGGTGCACAATCTTCTCGCGCAACGCGTCAGTGGGCTGATCATTAACTATCCGCTGGATGACCAGGATGC
CATTGCTGTGGAAGCTGCCTGCACTAATGTTCCGGCGTTATTTCTTGATGTCTCTGACCAGACACCCATC
AACAGTATTATTTTCTCCCATGAAGACGGTACGCGACTGGGCGTGGAGCATCTGGTCGCATTGGGTCACC
AGCAAATCGCGCTGTTAGCGGGCCCATTAAGTTCTGTCTCGGCGCGTCTGCGTCTGGCTGGCTGGCATAA
ATATCTCACTCGCAATCAAATTCAGCCGATAGCGGAACGGGAAGGCGACTGGAGTGCCATGTCCGGTTTT
CAACAAACCATGCAAATGCTGAATGAGGGCATCGTTCCCACTGCGATGCTGGTTGCCAACGATCAGATGG
CGCTGGGCGCAATGCGCGCCATTACCGAGTCCGGGCTGCGCGTTGGTGCGGATATCTCGGTAGTGGGATA
CGACGATACCGAAGACAGCTCATGTTATATCCCGCCGTTAACCACCATCAAACAGGATTTTCGCCTGCTG
GGGCAAACCAGCGTGGACCGCTTGCTGCAACTCTCTCAGGGCCAGGCGGTGAAGGGCAATCAGCTGTTGC
CCGTCTCACTGGTGAAAAGAAAAACCACGCTAGCGCCCAATACGCAAACCGCCTCTCCCCGCGCGTTGGC
CGATTCATTAATGCAGCTGGCACGACAGGTTTCCCGACTGGAAAGCGGGCAGTGAGCGCAACGCAATTAA
TGTAAGTTAGCTCACTCATTAGGCACCCCAGGCTTTACACTTTATGCTTCCGGCTCGTATGTTGTGTGGA
ATTGTGAGCGGATAACAATTTCACACAGGAAACAGCTATGACCATGATTACGGATTCACTGGCCGTCGTT
TTACAACGTCGTGACTGGGAAAACCCTGGCGTTACCCAACTTAATCGCCTTGCAGCACATCCCCCTTTCG
CCAGCTGGCGTAATAGCGAAGAGGCCCGCACCGATCGCCCTTCCCAACAGTTGCGCAGCCTGAATGGCGA
ATGGCGCTTTGCCTGGTTTCCGGCACCAGAAGCGGTGCCGGAAAGCTGGCTGGAGTGCGATCTTCCTGAG
GCCGATACTGTCGTCGTCCCCTCAAACTGGCAGATGCACGGTTACGATGCGCCCATCTACACCAACGTGA
CCTATCCCATTACGGTCAATCCGCCGTTTGTTCCCACGGAGAATCCGACGGGTTGTTACTCGCTCACATT
TAATGTTGATGAAAGCTGGCTACAGGAAGGCCAGACGCGAATTATTTTTGATGGCGTTGGAATT
