>Addgene plasmid #196974 | pGEX-6p-1_GST-DmKHC[1-421]_1xmNeonGreen | depositor partial sequence | sequence record 382075 | pGEX-6p-1_GST-DmKHC[1-421]_1xmNeonGreen sequence 1980 bps
ATGAGCGCAGAACGAGAAATTCCAGCCGAGGACAGCATCAAAGTGGTCTGCCGATTCCGACCGCTGAACG
ACAGCGAAGAGAAGGCCGGCTCCAAGTTCGTGGTCAAGTTCCCCAACAATGTGGAGGAGAACTGCATATC
CATAGCGGGCAAGGTGTATTTGTTCGACAAGGTCTTCAAACCGAATGCATCCCAGGAAAAGGTCTACAAT
GAGGCGGCCAAGTCCATTGTTACGGATGTCCTGGCCGGGTACAATGGAACGATATTCGCATACGGTCAGA
CGTCCTCCGGAAAAACGCATACGATGGAGGGCGTGATCGGGGACTCCGTAAAACAGGGTATCATACCTAG
GATCGTCAACGACATTTTCAATCACATCTACGCGATGGAGGTGAACCTGGAGTTTCACATCAAGGTCTCC
TACTACGAGATCTACATGGACAAGATTCGAGATCTGTTGGACGTCTCCAAGGTGAACCTTAGTGTGCACG
AGGATAAGAACCGGGTGCCGTACGTCAAGGGCGCTACGGAACGGTTCGTCTCGTCGCCGGAGGATGTTTT
CGAGGTGATCGAGGAGGGCAAATCCAATCGTCACATCGCTGTGACAAACATGAACGAGCATTCTTCGCGA
TCCCACTCAGTATTCCTTATCAATGTGAAGCAGGAGAACCTGGAGAACCAGAAGAAACTATCCGGCAAAC
TCTACCTGGTGGATTTGGCCGGATCCGAGAAGGTTTCCAAGACTGGAGCGGAGGGAACCGTTCTTGATGA
AGCCAAGAACATCAACAAGTCGCTGTCGGCCTTGGGCAACGTAATTTCTGCCCTGGCGGACGGAAACAAA
ACGCACATCCCCTACCGTGATTCCAAGCTAACGCGCATCCTGCAGGAGTCGCTGGGAGGCAACGCACGCA
CAACCATCGTCATCTGCTGCTCTCCAGCCAGTTTCAACGAATCTGAAACGAAGTCAACGCTGGACTTCGG
TCGTAGAGCCAAGACAGTGAAGAACGTGGTCTGCGTTAACGAGGAGCTTACTGCCGAGGAATGGAAGCGA
CGCTATGAAAAGGAGAAGGAAAAGAACGCCCGACTAAAGGGTAAGGTGGAGAAGCTTGAGATCGAGCTTG
CGCGCTGGAGAGCGGGTGAAACTGTTAAGGCGGAGGAGCAAATCAACATGGAGGATCTCATGGAGGCAAG
CACGCCCAACCTGGAAGTGGAGGCAGCACAGACGGCGGCGGCCGAGGCCGCTTTGGCCGCCCAGCGAACG
GCTGAATTCATGGTGAGCAAGGGCGAGGAGGATAACATGGCCTCTCTCCCAGCGACACATGAGTTACACA
TCTTTGGCTCCATCAACGGTGTGGACTTTGACATGGTGGGTCAGGGCACCGGCAATCCAAATGATGGTTA
TGAGGAGTTAAACCTGAAGTCCACCAAGGGTGACCTCCAGTTCTCCCCCTGGATTCTGGTCCCTCATATC
GGGTATGGCTTCCATCAGTACCTGCCCTACCCTGACGGGATGTCGCCTTTCCAGGCCGCCATGGTAGATG
GCTCCGGATACCAAGTCCATCGCACAATGCAGTTTGAAGATGGTGCCTCCCTTACTGTTAACTACCGCTA
CACCTACGAGGGAAGCCACATCAAAGGAGAGGCCCAGGTGAAGGGGACTGGTTTCCCTGCTGACGGTCCT
GTGATGACCAACTCGCTGACCGCTGCGGACTGGTGCAGGTCGAAGAAGACTTACCCCAACGACAAAACCA
TCATCAGTACCTTTAAGTGGAGTTACACCACTGGAAATGGCAAGCGCTACCGGAGCACTGCGCGGACCAC
CTACACCTTTGCCAAGCCAATGGCGGCTAACTATCTGAAGAACCAGCCGATGTACGTGTTCCGTAAGACG
GAGCTCAAGCACTCCAAGACCGAGCTCAACTTCAAGGAGTGGCAAAAGGCCTTTACCGATGTGATGGGCA
TGGACGAGCTGTACAAGTGA
